>Addgene plasmid #168343 | pTL109 | addgene full sequence | sequence record 349184 | Addgene NGS Result
CGGTGCGGGCCTCTTCGCTATTACGCCAGATCCTTTTGTTGTTTCCGGGTGTACAATATGGACTTCCTCT
TTTCTGGCAACCAAACCCATACATCGGGATTCCTATAATACCTTCGTTGGTCTCCCTAACATGTAGGTGG
CGGAGGGGAGATATACAATAGAACAGATACCAGACAAGACATAATGGGCTAAACAAGACTACACCAATTA
CACTGCCTCATTGATGGTGGTACATAACGAACTAATACTGTAGCCCTAGACTTGATAGCCATCATCATAT
CGAAGTTTCACTACCCTTTTTCCATTTGCCATCTATTGAAGTAATAATAGGCGCATGCAACTTCTTTTCT
TTTTTTTTCTTTTCTCTCTCCCCCGTTGTTGTCTCACCATATCCGCAATGACAAAAAAATGATGGAAGAC
ACTAAAGGAAAAAATTAACGACAAAGACAGCACCAACAGATGTCGTTGTTCCAGAGCTGATGAGGGGTAT
CTCGAAGCACACGAAACTTTTTCCTTCCTTCATTCACGCACACTACTCTCTAATGAGCAACGGTATACGG
CCTTCCTTCCAGTTACTTGAATTTGAAATAAAAAAAAGTTTGCTGTCTTGCTATCAAGTATAAATAGACC
TGCAATTATTAATCTTTTGTTTCCTCGTCATTGTTCTCGTTCCCTTTCTTCCTTGTTTCTTTTTCTGCAC
AATATTTCAAGCTATACCAAGCATACAATCAACTCCAAGCTTGAAGCAAGCCTCCTGAAAGATGAAGCTA
CTGTCTTCTATCGAACAAGCATGCGATATTTGCCGACTTAAAAAGCTCAAGTGCTCCAAAGAAAAACCGA
AGTGCGCCAAGTGTCTGAAGAACAACTGGGAGTGTCGCTACTCTCCCAAAACCAAAAGGTCTCCGCTGAC
TAGGGCACATCTGACAGAAGTGGAATCAAGGCTAGAAAGACTGGAACAGCTATTTCTACTGATTTTTCCT
CGAGAAGACCTTGACATGATTTTGAAAATGGATTCTTTACAGGATATAAAAGCATTGTTAACAGGATTAT
TTGTACAAGATAATGTGAATAAAGATGCCGTCACAGATAGATTGGCTTCAGTGGAGACTGATATGCCTCT
AACATTGAGACAGCATAGAATAAGTGCGACATCATCATCGGAAGAGAGTAGTAACAAAGGTCAAAGACAG
TTGACTGTATCGCCGGAATTTGTAATACGACTCACTATAGGGCGAGCCGCCATCATGGAGGAGCAGAAGC
TGATCTCAGAGGAGGACCTGCATATGGCCATGGAGGCCGAATTCGCCCAGAAAGTGGTGCTGCGCGTGCC
GGCAATGACCGATGACAAGACCAAGCAGAAGGCCATTGAAGCCGTGGCCGATATCTATGGCATCGATAGC
ATTGCCGCCGATCTGAAGGACAACAAGATGACCGTGATCGGCGATATGGACGCCGTGGCCATTGCCAAAA
AACTGAAGAAAATGGGCAAAATTGATATTGTGAGCGTGGGCCCGGCCAAAGAGGAGAAAAAACCGGAGAA
AAAAGAAGAGAAAAAATAAGGATCCGTCGACCTGCAGCGGCCGCATAACTAGCATAACCCCTTGGGGCCT
CTAAACGGGTCTTGAGGGGTTTTTTGCGCGCTTGCAGCCAAGCTAATTCCGGGCGAATTTCTTATGATTT
ATGATTTTTATTATTAAATAAGTTATAAAAAAAATAAGTGTATACAAATTTTAAAGTGACTCTTAGGTTT
TAAAACGAAAATTCTTATTCTTGAGTAACTCTTTCCTGTAGGTCAGGTTGCTTTCTCAGGTATAGCATGA
GGTCGCTCTTATTGACCACACCTCTACCGGCATGCAAGCTTGGCGTAATCATGGTCATAGCTGTTTCCTG
TGTGAAATTGTTATCCGCTCACAATTCCACACAACATACGAGCCGGAAGCATAAAGTGTAAAGCCTGGGG
TGCCTAATGAGTGAGCTAACTCACATTAATTGCGTTGCGCTCACTGCCCGCTTTCCAGTCGGGAAACCTG
TCGTGCCAGCTGCATTAATGAATCGGCCAACGCGCGGGGAGAGGCGGTTTGCGTATTGGGCGCTCTTCCG
CTTCCTCGCTCACTGACTCGCTGCGCTCGGTCGTTCGGCTGCGGCGAGCGGTATCAGCTCACTCAAAGGC
GGTAATACGGTTATCCACAGAATCAGGGGATAACGCAGGAAAGAACATGTGAGCAAAAGGCCAGCAAAAG
GCCAGGAACCGTAAAAAGGCCGCGTTGCTGGCGTTTTTCCATAGGCTCCGCCCCCCTGACGAGCATCACA
AAAATCGACGCTCAAGTCAGAGGTGGCGAAACCCGACAGGACTATAAAGATACCAGGCGTTTCCCCCTGG
AAGCTCCCTCGTGCGCTCTCCTGTTCCGACCCTGCCGCTTACCGGATACCTGTCCGCCTTTCTCCCTTCG
GGAAGCGTGGCGCTTTCTCATAGCTCACGCTGTAGGTATCTCAGTTCGGTGTAGGTCGTTCGCTCCAAGC
TGGGCTGTGTGCACGAACCCCCCGTTCAGCCCGACCGCTGCGCCTTATCCGGTAACTATCGTCTTGAGTC
CAACCCGGTAAGACACGACTTATCGCCACTGGCAGCAGCCACTGGTAACAGGATTAGCAGAGCGAGGTAT
GTAGGCGGTGCTACAGAGTTCTTGAAGTGGTGGCCTAACTACGGCTACACTAGAAGAACAGTATTTGGTA
TCTGCGCTCTGCTGAAGCCAGTTACCTTCGGAAAAAGAGTTGGTAGCTCTTGATCCGGCAAACAAACCAC
CGCTGGTAGCGGTGGTTTTTTTGTTTGCAAGCAGCAGATTACGCGCAGAAAAAAAGGATCTCAAGAAGAT
CCTTTGATCTTTTCTACGGGGTCTGACGCTCAGTGGAACGAAAACTCACGTTAAGGGATTTTGGTCATGA
GATTATCAAAAAGGATCTTCACCTAGATCCTTTTAAATTAAAAATGAAGTTTTAAATCAATCTAAAGTAT
ATATGAGTAACCTGAGGCTATGGCAGGGCCTGCCGCCCCGACGTTGGCTGCGAGCCCTGGGCCTTCACCC
GAACTTGGGGGGTGGGGTGGGGAAAAGGAAGAAACGCGGGCGTATTGGCCCCAATGGGGTCTCGGTGGGG
TATCGACAGAGTGCCAGCCCTGGGACCGAACCCCGCGTTTATGAACAAACGACCCAACACCGTGCGTTTT
ATTCTGTCTTTTTATTGCCGTCATAGCGCGGGTTCCTTCCGGTATTGTCTCCTTCCGTGTTTCAGTTAGC
CTCCCCCTAGGGTGGGCGAAGAACTCCAGCATGAGATCCCCGCGCTGGAGGATCATCCAGCCGGCGTCCC
GGAAAACGATTCCGAAGCCCAACCTTTCATAGAAGGCGGCGGTGGAATCGAAATCTCGTGATGGCAGGTT
GGGCGTCGCTTGGTCGGTCATTTCGAACCCCAGAGTCCCGCTCAGAAGAACTCGTCAAGAAGGCGATAGA
AGGCGATGCGCTGCGAATCGGGAGCGGCGATACCGTAAAGCACGAGGAAGCGGTCAGCCCATTCGCCGCC
AAGCTCTTCAGCAATATCACGGGTAGCCAACGCTATGTCCTGATAGCGGTCCGCCACACCCAGCCGGCCA
CAGTCGATGAATCCAGAAAAGCGGCCATTTTCCACCATGATATTCGGCAAGCAGGCATCGCCATGAGTCA
CGACGAGATCCTCGCCGTCGGGCATGCTCGCCTTGAGCCTGGCGAACAGTTCGGCTGGCGCGAGCCCCTG
ATGCTCTTCGTCCAGATCATCCTGATCGACAAGACCGGCTTCCATCCGAGTACGTGCTCGCTCGATGCGA
TGTTTCGCTTGGTGGTCGAATGGGCAGGTAGCCGGATCAAGCGTATGCAGCCGCCGCATTGCATCAGCCA
TGATGGATACTTTCTCGGCAGGAGCAAGGTGAGATGACAGGAGATCCTGCCCCGGCACTTCGCCCAATAG
CAGCCAGTCCCTTCCCGCTTCAGTGACAACGTCGAGCACAGCTGCGCAAGGAACGCCCGTCGTGGCCAGC
CACGATAGCCGCGCTGCCTCGTCTTGCAGTTCATTCAGGGCACCGGACAGGTCGGTCTTGACAAAAAGAA
CCGGGCGCCCCTGCGCTGACAGCCGGAACACGGCGGCATCAGAGCAGCCGATTGTCTGTTGTGCCCAGTC
ATAGCCGAATAGCCTCTCCACCCAAGCGGCCGGAGAACCTGCGTGCAATCCATCTTGTTCAATCATACTC
TTCCTTTTTCAATATTATTGAAGCATTTATCAGGGTTATTGTCTCATGAGCGGATACATATTTGAATGTA
TTTAGAAAAATAAACAAATAGGGGTTCCGCGCACATTTCCCCGAAAAGTGCCACCTGAACGAAGCATCTG
TGCTTCATTTTGTAGAACAAAAATGCAACGCGAGAGCGCTAATTTTTCAAACAAAGAATCTGAGCTGCAT
TTTTACAGAACAGAAATGCAACGCGAAAGCGCTATTTTACCAACGAAGAATCTGTGCTTCATTTTTGTAA
AACAAAAATGCAACGCGAGAGCGCTAATTTTTCAAACAAAGAATCTGAGCTGCATTTTTACAGAACAGAA
ATGCAACGCGAGAGCGCTATTTTACCAACAAAGAATCTATACTTCTTTTTTGTTCTACAAAAATGCATCC
CGAGAGCGCTATTTTTCTAACAAAGCATCTTAGATTACTTTTTTTCTCCTTTGTGCGCTCTATAATGCAG
TCTCTTGATAACTTTTTGCACTGTAGGTCCGTTAAGGTTAGAAGAAGGCTACTTTGGTGTCTATTTTCTC
TTCCATAAAAAAAGCCTGACTCCACTTCCCGCGTTTACTGATTACTAGCGAAGCTGCGGGTGCATTTTTT
CAAGATAAAGGCATCCCCGATTATATTCTATACCGATGTGGATTGCGCATACTTTGTGAACAGAAAGTGA
TAGCGTTGATGATTCTTCATTGGTCAGAAAATTATGAACGGTTTCTTCTATTTTGTCTCTATATACTACG
TATAGGAAATGTTTACATTTTCGTATTGTTTTCGATTCACTCTATGAATAGTTCTTACTACAATTTTTTT
GTCTAAAGAGTAATACTAGAGATAAACATAAAAAATGTAGAGGTCGAGTTTAGATGCAAGTTCAAGGAGC
GAAAGGTGGATGGGTAGGTTATATAGGGATATAGCACAGAGATATATAGCAAAGAGATACTTTTGAGCAA
TGTTTGTGGAAGCGGTATTCGCAATATTTTAGTAGCTCGTTACAGTCCGGTGCGTTTTTGGTTTTTTGAA
AGTGCGTCTTCAGAGCGCTTTTGGTTTTCAAAAGCGCTCTGAAGTTCCTATACTTTCTAGAGAATAGGAA
CTTCGGAATAGGAACTTCAAAGCGTTTCCGAAAACGAGCGCTTCCGAAAATGCAACGCGAGCTGCGCACA
TACAGCTCACTGTTCACGTCGCACCTATATCTGCGTGTTGCCTGTATATATATATACATGAGAAGAACGG
CATAGTGCGTGTTTATGCTTAAATGCGTACTTATATGCGTCTATTTATGTAGGATGAAAGGTAGTCTAGT
ACCTCCTGTGATATTATCCCATTCCATGCGGGGTATCGTATGCTTCCTTCAGCACTACCCTTTAGCTGTT
CTATATGCTGCCACTCCTCAATTGGATTAGTCTCATCCTTCAATGCTATCATTTCCTTTGATATTGGATC
ATACTAAGAAACCATTATTATCATGACATTAACCTATAAAAATAGGCGTATCACGAGGCCCTTTCGTCTC
GCGCGTTTCGGTGATGACGGTGAAAACCTCTGACACATGCAGCTCCCGGAGACGGTCACAGCTTGTCTGT
AAGCGGATGCCGGGAGCAGACAAGCCCGTCAGGGCGCGTCAGCGGGTGTTGGCGGGTGTCGGGGCTGGCT
TAACTATGCGGCATCAGAGCAGATTGTACTGAGAGTGCACCATAGATCAACGACATTACTATATATATAA
TATAGGAAGCATTTAATAGAACAGCATCGTAATATATGTGTACTTTGCAGTTATGACGCCAGATGGCAGT
AGTGGAAGATATTCTTTATTGAAAAATAGCTTGTCACCTTACGTACAATCTTGATCCGGAGCTTTTCTTT
TTTTGCCGATTAAGAATTAATTCGGTCGAAAAAAGAAAAGGAGAGGGCCAAGAGGGAGGGCATTGGTGAC
TATTGAGCACGTGAGTATACGTGATTAAGCACACAAAGGCAGCTTGGAGTATGTCTGTTATTAATTTCAC
AGGTAGTTCTGGTCCATTGGTGAAAGTTTGCGGCTTGCAGAGCACAGAGGCCGCAGAATGTGCTCTAGAT
TCCGATGCTGACTTGCTGGGTATTATATGTGTGCCCAATAGAAAGAGAACAATTGACCCGGTTATTGCAA
GGAAAATTTCAAGTCTTGTAAAAGCATATAAAAATAGTTCAGGCACTCCGAAATACTTGGTTGGCGTGTT
TCGTAATCAACCTAAGGAGGATGTTTTGGCTCTGGTCAATGATTACGGCATTGATATCGTCCAACTGCAT
GGAGATGAGTCGTGGCAAGAATACCAAGAGTTCCTCGGTTTGCCAGTTATTAAAAGACTCGTATTTCCAA
AAGACTGCAACATACTACTCAGTGCAGCTTCACAGAAACCTCATTCGTTTATTCCCTTGTTTGATTCAGA
AGCAGGTGGGACAGGTGAACTTTTGGATTGGAACTCGATTTCTGACTGGGTTGGAAGGCAAGAGAGCCCC
GAAAGCTTACATTTTATGTTAGCTGGTGGACTGACGCCAGAAAATGTTGGTGATGCGCTTAGATTAAATG
GCGTTATTGGTGTTGATGTAAGCGGAGGTGTGGAGACAAATGGTGTAAAAGACTCTAACAAAATAGCAAA
TTTCGTCAAAAATGCTAAGAAATAGGTTATTACTGAGTAGTATTTATTTAAGTATTGTTTGTGCACTTGC
CGATCTATGCGGTGTGAAATACCGCACAGATGCGTAAGGAGAAAATACCGCATCAGGAAATTGTAAGCGT
TAATATTTTGTTAAAATTCGCGTTAAATTTTTGTTAAATCAGCTCATTTTTTAACCAATAGGCCGAAATC
GGCAAAATCCCTTATAAATCAAAAGAATAGACCGAGATAGGGT
[37 nt withheld, positions 7184-7220]
AAAGAACGTGGACTCCAACGTCAAAGG
[49 nt withheld, positions 7248-7296]
T
[91 nt withheld, positions 7298-7388]
G
[124 nt withheld, positions 7390-7513]
CCATTCGCCATTCAGGCTGCGCAACTGTTGGGAAGGGCGAT
Features (pLannotate 1.2.2; 24 found; start..end, strand, type, name):
     30..734     +  promoter       ADH1 promoter: S. cerevisiae ADH1; promoter for alcohol dehydrogenase 1
    762..1202    +  CDS            GAL4 DNA binding domain: DNA binding domain of the GAL4 transcriptional activator; Saccharomyces cerevisiae GAL4 (truncated)
   1213..1231    +  promoter       T7 promoter: promoter for bacteriophage T7 RNA polymerase
   1308..1532    +  CDS            HIPP39 (fragment): HIP39_ARATH - Experimental evidence at transcript level: Swiss-Prot protein existence level 2. Probable heavy-metal-binding protein. From Arabidopsis thaliana (Mouse-ear cress).
   1589..1636    +  terminator     T7 terminator: transcription terminator for bacteriophage T7 RNA polymerase
   1663..1850    +  terminator     ADH1 terminator: S. cerevisiae ADH1; transcription terminator for the S. cerevisiae alcohol dehydrogenase 1 (ADH1) gene
   1898..1914    -  protein_bind   lac operator: The lac repressor binds to the lac operator to inhibit transcription in E. coli. This inhibition can be relieved by adding lactose or isopropyl-β-D-thiogalactopyranoside (IPTG). lac repressor encoded by lacI
   1922..1952    -  promoter       lac promoter: promoter for the E. coli lac operon
   1967..1988    -  protein_bind   CAP binding site: CAP binding activates transcription in the presence of cAMP. E. coli catabolite activator protein
   2001..2093    -  CDS            lacI (fragment): lac repressor; lacI; The lac repressor binds to the lac operator to inhibit transcription in E. coli. This inhibition can be relieved by adding lactose or isopropyl-β-D-thiogalactopyranoside (IPTG).
   2276..2864    -  rep_origin     ori: high-copy-number ColE1/pMB1/pBR322/pUC origin of replication
   3086..3102    +  polyA_signal   bGH poly(A) signal (fragment): bovine growth hormone polyadenylation signal
   3193..3240    -  polyA_signal   HSV TK poly(A) signal: herpes simplex virus thymidine kinase polyadenylation signal (Cole and Stacy, 1985)
   3299..3451    -  CDS            ble (fragment): BLE_KLEPN - Experimental evidence at protein level: Swiss-Prot protein existence level 1. Binding protein with a strong affinity to the bleomycin family of antibiotics. Binds to CL990; an antimitotic-antibiotic compound. From Klebsiella pneumoniae.
   3472..4266    -  CDS            NeoR/KanR: aminoglycoside phosphotransferase from Tn5; aph(3')-II (or nptII); confers resistance to neomycin, kanamycin, and G418 (Geneticin®)
   4267..4371    -  promoter       AmpR promoter: bla
   4398..5740    -  rep_origin     2μ ori: yeast 2μ plasmid origin of replication
   5808..5843    +  CDS            rop (fragment): Rop protein, which maintains plasmids at low copy number; rop
   5945..5994    +  misc_feature   bom (fragment): basis of mobility region from pBR322
   6133..6280    +  promoter       TRP1 promoter: S. cerevisiae TRP1
   6281..6955    +  CDS            TRP1: phosphoribosylanthranilate isomerase, required for tryptophan biosynthesis; S. cerevisiae TRP1; yeast auxotrophic marker
   7006..7057    +  misc_feature   bom (fragment): basis of mobility region from pBR322
   7085..7513    -  rep_origin     f1 ori (sequence partly withheld): f1 bacteriophage origin of replication; arrow indicates direction of (+) strand synthesis
   7517..29      -  CDS            lacZα (fragment) (across the origin): LacZα fragment of β-galactosidase; lacZ fragment
