[The description below was written by a language model from this plasmid's Addgene catalogue record and pLannotate feature annotations shown in this document.]
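Description:
pTL109 is a yeast two-hybrid bait plasmid built on the pGBKT7 backbone, a yeast expression shuttle vector of about 7.5 kb. In E. coli it replicates from a high-copy ColE1/pUC-type origin and is selected with kanamycin through a Tn5 aminoglycoside phosphotransferase gene (NeoR/KanR) driven by the AmpR promoter. In Saccharomyces cerevisiae it is maintained episomally by the 2μ origin and selected through the TRP1 auxotrophic marker, expressed from its own promoter, which complements tryptophan auxotrophy. An f1 origin is also present. Several short annotated fragments (lacI, lacZα, rop, bom, ble and poly(A) signal pieces) appear to be backbone remnants rather than functional parts.

The expression cassette uses the constitutive yeast ADH1 promoter to drive the GAL4 DNA-binding domain, with the insert placed downstream and followed by T7 and ADH1 terminators. A T7 promoter sits between the GAL4 domain and the insert, an arrangement that generally allows transcription of the insert alone by T7 RNA polymerase. The insert is catalogued as Si514822716 from Setaria italica (foxtail millet). The feature table annotates this short coding region, roughly 225 bp, by homology as a fragment resembling Arabidopsis HIPP39, a probable heavy-metal-binding protein, which suggests that the insert encodes a heavy-metal-associated-type domain. The cloning method is not recorded.

In a two-hybrid assay, the GAL4 DNA-binding-domain fusion would be co-expressed with a prey fused to an activation domain, and interaction reconstitutes GAL4 activity at reporter genes. The associated publication concerns a conserved blast fungus effector and its host-target binding spectrum, so this Setaria protein was probably tested as a candidate host target, although the record does not name its binding partner.
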