Addgene plasmid #168343: pTL109
Purpose: pGBKT7 yeast two-hybrid plasmid
Depositing lab: Sophien Kamoun. Depositing organization: Sainsbury Laboratory, Norwich. Publication: A single amino acid polymorphism in a conserved effector of the multihost blast fungus pathogen expands host-target binding spectrum. Bentham AR, Petit-Houdenot Y, Win J, Chuma I, Terauchi R, Banfield MJ, Kamoun S, Langner T. PLoS Pathog. 2021 Nov 10;17(11):e1009957. doi: 10.1371/journal.ppat.1009957. eCollection 2021 Nov. PubMed 34758051.
Backbone
  Vector backbone: pGBKT7
  Vector type: Yeast Expression
Growth in bacteria
  Bacterial resistance: Kanamycin, 50 μg/mL
  Growth temperature: 37°C
  Growth strain: DH5alpha
  Copy number: High Copy
Gene/Insert
  Gene/Insert name: Si514822716
  Species: Setaria italica
  Cloning method: Unknown
Terms and licenses: Academic/Nonprofit Terms; Industry Terms: Not Available to Industry
How to cite: pTL109 was a gift from Sophien Kamoun (Addgene plasmid # 168343 ; http://n2t.net/addgene:168343 ; RRID:Addgene_168343)
