>Addgene plasmid #168343 | pTL109 | depositor partial sequence | sequence record 326443 | insert
GAATTCGCCCAGAAAGTGGTGCTGCGCGTGCCGGCAATGACCGATGACAAGACCAAGCAGAAGGCCATTG
AAGCCGTGGCCGATATCTATGGCATCGATAGCATTGCCGCCGATCTGAAGGACAACAAGATGACCGTGAT
CGGCGATATGGACGCCGTGGCCATTGCCAAAAAACTGAAGAAAATGGGCAAAATTGATATTGTGAGCGTG
GGCCCGGCCAAAGAGGAGAAAAAACCGGAGAAAAAAGAAGAGAAAAAATAAGGATCC
